>Addgene plasmid #132944 | BE3-hA3A-R128A | addgene full sequence | sequence record 314824 | Addgene NGS Result
GAGGGCCTATTTCCCATGATTCCTTCATATTTGCATATACGATACAAGGCTGTTAGAGAGATAATTGGAA
TTAATTTGACTGTAAACACAAAGATATTAGTACAAAATACGTGACGTAGAAAGTAATAATTTCTTGGGTA
GTTTGCAGTTTTAAAATTATGTTTTAAAATGGACTATCATATGCTTACCGTAACTTGAAAGTATTTCGAT
TTCTTGGCTTTATATATCTTGTGGAAAGGACGAAACACCGGCCCAGACTGAGCACGTGAGTTTTAGAGCT
AGAAATAGCAAGTTAAAATAAGGCTAGTCCGTTATCAACTTGAAAAAGTGGCACCGAGTCGGTGCTTTTT
TGTTTTAGAGCTAGAAATAGCAAGTTAAAATAAGGCTAGTCCGTTTTTAGCGCGTGCGCCAATTCTGCAG
ACAAATGGCTCTAGAGGTACCCGTTACATAACTTACGGTAAATGGCCCGCCTGGCTGACCGCCCAACGAC
CCCCGCCCATTGACGTCAATAGTAACGCCAATAGGGACTTTCCATTGACGTCAATGGGTGGAGTATTTAC
GGTAAACTGCCCACTTGGCAGTACATCAAGTGTATCATATGCCAAGTACGCCCCCTATTGACGTCAATGA
CGGTAAATGGCCCGCCTGGCATTGTGCCCAGTACATGACCTTATGGGACTTTCCTACTTGGCAGTACATC
TACGTATTAGTCATCGCTATTACCATGGTCGAGGTGAGCCCCACGTTCTGCTTCACTCTCCCCATCTCCC
CCCCCTCCCCACCCCCAATTTTGTATTTATTTATTTTTTAATTATTTTGTGCAGCGATGGGGGCGGGGCG
AGGCGGAGAGGTGCGGCGGCAGCCAATCAGAGCGGCGCGCTCCGAAAGTTTCCTTTTATGGCGAGGCGGC
GGCGGCGGCGGCCCTATAAAAAGCGAAGCGCGCGGCGGGCGGGAGTCGCTGCGCGCTGCCTTCGCCCCGT
GCCCCGCTCCGCCGCCGCCTCGCGCCGCCCGCCCCGGCTCTGACTGACCGCGTTACTCCCACAGGTGAGC
GGGCGGGACGGCCCTTCTCCTCCGGGCTGTAATTAGCTGAGCAAGAGGTAAGGGTTTAAGGGATGGTTGG
TTGGTGGGGTATTAATGTTTAATTACCTGGAGCACCTGCCTGAAATCACTTTTTTTCAGGTTGGACCGGT
GGCTAATACGACTCACTATAGGGAGAGCCGCCACCATGGAAGCCAGCCCAGCATCCGGGCCCAGACACTT
GATGGATCCACACATATTCACTTCCAACTTTAACAATGGCATTGGAAGGCATAAGACCTACCTGTGCTAC
GAAGTGGAGCGCCTGGACAATGGCACCTCGGTCAAGATGGACCAGCACAGGGGCTTTCTACACAACCAGG
CTAAGAATCTTCTCTGTGGCTTTTACGGCCGCCATGCGGAGCTGCGCTTCTTGGACCTGGTTCCTTCTTT
GCAGTTGGACCCGGCCCAGATCTACAGGGTCACTTGGTTCATCTCCTGGAGCCCCTGCTTCTCCTGGGGC
TGTGCCGGGGAAGTGCGTGCGTTCCTTCAGGAGAACACACACGTGAGACTGCGTATCTTCGCTGCCGCCA
TCTATGATTACGACCCCCTATATAAGGAGGCACTGCAAATGCTGCGGGATGCTGGGGCCCAAGTCTCCAT
CATGACCTACGATGAATTTAAGCACTGCTGGGACACCTTTGTGGACCACCAGGGATGTCCCTTCCAGCCC
TGGGATGGACTAGATGAGCACAGCCAAGCCCTGAGTGGGAGGCTGCGGGCCATTCTCCAGAATCAGGGAA
ACAGCGGCAGCGAGACTCCCGGGACCTCAGAGTCCGCCACACCCGAAAGTGATAAAAAGTATTCTATTGG
TTTAGCCATCGGCACTAATTCCGTTGGATGGGCTGTCATAACCGATGAATACAAAGTACCTTCAAAGAAA
TTTAAGGTGTTGGGGAACACAGACCGTCATTCGATTAAAAAGAATCTTATCGGTGCCCTCCTATTCGATA
GTGGCGAAACGGCAGAGGCGACTCGCCTGAAACGAACCGCTCGGAGAAGGTATACACGTCGCAAGAACCG
AATATGTTACTTACAAGAAATTTTTAGCAATGAGATGGCCAAAGTTGACGATTCTTTCTTTCACCGTTTG
GAAGAGTCCTTCCTTGTCGAAGAGGACAAGAAACATGAACGGCACCCCATCTTTGGAAACATAGTAGATG
AGGTGGCATATCATGAAAAGTACCCAACGATTTATCACCTCAGAAAAAAGCTAGTTGACTCAACTGATAA
AGCGGACCTGAGGTTAATCTACTTGGCTCTTGCCCATATGATAAAGTTCCGTGGGCACTTTCTCATTGAG
GGTGATCTAAATCCGGACAACTCGGATGTCGACAAACTGTTCATCCAGTTAGTACAAACCTATAATCAGT
TGTTTGAAGAGAACCCTATAAATGCAAGTGGCGTGGATGCGAAGGCTATTCTTAGCGCCCGCCTCTCTAA
ATCCCGACGGCTAGAAAACCTGATCGCACAATTACCCGGAGAGAAGAAAAATGGGTTGTTCGGTAACCTT
ATAGCGCTCTCACTAGGCCTGACACCAAATTTTAAGTCGAACTTCGACTTAGCTGAAGATGCCAAATTGC
AGCTTAGTAAGGACACGTACGATGACGATCTCGACAATCTACTGGCACAAATTGGAGATCAGTATGCGGA
CTTATTTTTGGCTGCCAAAAACCTTAGCGATGCAATCCTCCTATCTGACATACTGAGAGTTAATACTGAG
ATTACCAAGGCGCCGTTATCCGCTTCAATGATCAAAAGGTACGATGAACATCACCAAGACTTGACACTTC
TCAAGGCCCTAGTCCGTCAGCAACTGCCTGAGAAATATAAGGAAATATTCTTTGATCAGTCGAAAAACGG
GTACGCAGGTTATATTGACGGCGGAGCGAGTCAAGAGGAATTCTACAAGTTTATCAAACCCATATTAGAG
AAGATGGATGGGACGGAAGAGTTGCTTGTAAAACTCAATCGCGAAGATCTACTGCGAAAGCAGCGGACTT
TCGACAACGGTAGCATTCCACATCAAATCCACTTAGGCGAATTGCATGCTATACTTAGAAGGCAGGAGGA
TTTTTATCCGTTCCTCAAAGACAATCGTGAAAAGATTGAGAAAATCCTAACCTTTCGCATACCTTACTAT
GTGGGACCCCTGGCCCGAGGGAACTCTCGGTTCGCATGGATGACAAGAAAGTCCGAAGAAACGATTACTC
CATGGAATTTTGAGGAAGTTGTCGATAAAGGTGCGTCAGCTCAATCGTTCATCGAGAGGATGACCAACTT
TGACAAGAATTTACCGAACGAAAAAGTATTGCCTAAGCACAGTTTACTTTACGAGTATTTCACAGTGTAC
AATGAACTCACGAAAGTTAAGTATGTCACTGAGGGCATGCGTAAACCCGCCTTTCTAAGCGGAGAACAGA
AGAAAGCAATAGTAGATCTGTTATTCAAGACCAACCGCAAAGTGACAGTTAAGCAATTGAAAGAGGACTA
CTTTAAGAAAATTGAATGCTTCGATTCTGTCGAGATCTCCGGGGTAGAAGATCGATTTAATGCGTCACTT
GGTACGTATCATGACCTCCTAAAGATAATTAAAGATAAGGACTTCCTGGATAACGAAGAGAATGAAGATA
TCTTAGAAGATATAGTGTTGACTCTTACCCTCTTTGAAGATCGGGAAATGATTGAGGAAAGACTAAAAAC
ATACGCTCACCTGTTCGACGATAAGGTTATGAAACAGTTAAAGAGGCGTCGCTATACGGGCTGGGGACGA
TTGTCGCGGAAACTTATCAACGGGATAAGAGACAAGCAAAGTGGTAAAACTATTCTCGATTTTCTAAAGA
GCGACGGCTTCGCCAATAGGAACTTTATGCAGCTGATCCATGATGACTCTTTAACCTTCAAAGAGGATAT
ACAAAAGGCACAGGTTTCCGGACAAGGGGACTCATTGCACGAACATATTGCGAATCTTGCTGGTTCGCCA
GCCATCAAAAAGGGCATACTCCAGACAGTCAAAGTAGTGGATGAGCTAGTTAAGGTCATGGGACGTCACA
AACCGGAAAACATTGTAATCGAGATGGCACGCGAAAATCAAACGACTCAGAAGGGGCAAAAAAACAGTCG
AGAGCGGATGAAGAGAATAGAAGAGGGTATTAAAGAACTGGGCAGCCAGATCTTAAAGGAGCATCCTGTG
GAAAATACCCAATTGCAGAACGAGAAACTTTACCTCTATTACCTACAAAATGGAAGGGACATGTATGTTG
ATCAGGAACTGGACATAAACCGTTTATCTGATTACGACGTCGATCACATTGTACCCCAATCCTTTTTGAA
GGACGATTCAATCGACAATAAAGTGCTTACACGCTCGGATAAGAACCGAGGGAAAAGTGACAATGTTCCA
AGCGAGGAAGTCGTAAAGAAAATGAAGAACTATTGGCGGCAGCTCCTAAATGCGAAACTGATAACGCAAA
GAAAGTTCGATAACTTAACTAAAGCTGAGAGGGGTGGCTTGTCTGAACTTGACAAGGCCGGATTTATTAA
ACGTCAGCTCGTGGAAACCCGCCAAATCACAAAGCATGTTGCACAGATACTAGATTCCCGAATGAATACG
AAATACGACGAGAACGATAAGCTGATTCGGGAAGTCAAAGTAATCACTTTAAAGTCAAAATTGGTGTCGG
ACTTCAGAAAGGATTTTCAATTCTATAAAGTTAGGGAGATAAATAACTACCACCATGCGCACGACGCTTA
TCTTAATGCCGTCGTAGGGACCGCACTCATTAAGAAATACCCGAAGCTAGAAAGTGAGTTTGTGTATGGT
GATTACAAAGTTTATGACGTCCGTAAGATGATCGCGAAAAGCGAACAGGAGATAGGCAAGGCTACAGCCA
AATACTTCTTTTATTCTAACATTATGAATTTCTTTAAGACGGAAATCACTCTGGCAAACGGAGAGATACG
CAAACGACCTTTAATTGAAACCAATGGGGAGACAGGTGAAATCGTATGGGATAAGGGCCGGGACTTCGCG
ACGGTGAGAAAAGTTTTGTCCATGCCCCAAGTCAACATAGTAAAGAAAACTGAGGTGCAGACCGGAGGGT
TTTCAAAGGAATCGATTCTTCCAAAAAGGAATAGTGATAAGCTCATCGCTCGTAAAAAGGACTGGGACCC
GAAAAAGTACGGTGGCTTCGATAGCCCTACAGTTGCCTATTCTGTCCTAGTAGTGGCAAAAGTTGAGAAG
GGAAAATCCAAGAAACTGAAGTCAGTCAAAGAATTATTGGGGATAACGATTATGGAGCGCTCGTCTTTTG
AAAAGAACCCCATCGACTTCCTTGAGGCGAAAGGTTACAAGGAAGTAAAAAAGGATCTCATAATTAAACT
ACCAAAGTATAGTCTGTTTGAGTTAGAAAATGGCCGAAAACGGATGTTGGCTAGCGCCGGAGAGCTTCAA
AAGGGGAACGAACTCGCACTACCGTCTAAATACGTGAATTTCCTGTATTTAGCGTCCCATTACGAGAAGT
TGAAAGGTTCACCTGAAGATAACGAACAGAAGCAACTTTTTGTTGAGCAGCACAAACATTATCTCGACGA
AATCATAGAGCAAATTTCGGAATTCAGTAAGAGAGTCATCCTAGCTGATGCCAATCTGGACAAAGTATTA
AGCGCATACAACAAGCACAGGGATAAACCCATACGTGAGCAGGCGGAAAATATTATCCATTTGTTTACTC
TTACCAACCTCGGCGCTCCAGCCGCATTCAAGTATTTTGACACAACGATAGATCGCAAACGATACACTTC
TACCAAGGAGGTGCTAGACGCGACACTGATTCACCAATCCATCACGGGATTATATGAAACTCGGATAGAT
TTGTCACAGCTTGGGGGTGACTCTGGTGGTTCTACTAATCTGTCAGATATTATTGAAAAGGAGACCGGTA
AGCAACTGGTTATCCAGGAATCCATCCTCATGCTCCCAGAGGAGGTGGAAGAAGTCATTGGGAACAAGCC
GGAAAGCGATATACTCGTGCACACCGCCTACGACGAGAGCACCGACGAGAATGTCATGCTTCTGACTAGC
GACGCCCCTGAATACAAGCCTTGGGCTCTGGTCATACAGGATAGCAACGGTGAGAACAAGATTAAGATGC
TCTCTGGTGGTTCTCCCAAGAAGAAGAGGAAAGTCTAACCGGTCATCATCACCATCACCATTGAGTTTAA
ACCCGCTGATCAGCCTAAGAATTCCTAGAGCTCGCTGATCAGCCTCGACTGTGCCTTCTAGTTGCCAGCC
ATCTGTTGTTTGCCCCTCCCCCGTGCCTTCCTTGACCCTGGAAGGTGCCACTCCCACTGTCCTTTCCTAA
TAAAATGAGGAAATTGCATCGCATTGTCTGAGTAGGTGTCATTCTATTCTGGGGGGTGGGGTGGGGCAGG
ACAGCAAGGGGGAGGATTGGGAAGAGAATAGCAGGCATGCTGGGGAGCGGCCGCTAGTTATTAATAGTAA
TCAATTACGGGGTCATTAGTTCATAGCCCATATATGGAGTTCCGCGTTACATAACTTACGGTAAATGGCC
CGCCTGGCTGACCGCCCAACGACCCCCGCCCATTGACGTCAATAATGACGTATGTTCCCATAGTAACGCC
AATAGGGACTTTCCATTGACGTCAATGGGTGGAGTATTTACGGTAAACTGCCCACTTGGCAGTACATCAA
GTGTATCATATGCCAAGTACGCCCCCTATTGACGTCAATGACGGTAAATGGCCCGCCTGGCATTATGCCC
AGTACATGACCTTATGGGACTTTCCTACTTGGCAGTACATCTACGTATTAGTCATCGCTATTACCATGGT
GATGCGGTTTTGGCAGTACATCAATGGGCGTGGATAGCGGTTTGACTCACGGGGATTTCCAAGTCTCCAC
CCCATTGACGTCAATGGGAGTTTGTTTTGGCACCAAAATCAACGGGACTTTCCAAAATGTCGTAACAACT
CCGCCCCATTGACGCAAATGGGCGGTAGGCGTGTACGGTGGGAGGTCTATATAAGCAGAGCTGGTTTAGT
GAACCGTCAGATCCGCTAGCATGGTGAGCAAGGGCGAGGAGCTGTTCACCGGGGTGGTGCCCATCCTGGT
CGAGCTGGACGGCGACGTAAACGGCCACAAGTTCAGCGTGTCCGGCGAGGGCGAGGGCGATGCCACCTAC
GGCAAGCTGACCCTGAAGTTCATCTGCACCACCGGCAAGCTGCCCGTGCCCTGGCCCACCCTCGTGACCA
CCCTGACCTACGGCGTGCAGTGCTTCAGCCGCTACCCCGACCACATGAAGCAGCACGACTTCTTCAAGTC
CGCCATGCCCGAAGGCTACGTCCAGGAGCGCACCATCTTCTTCAAGGACGACGGCAACTACAAGACCCGC
GCCGAGGTGAAGTTCGAGGGCGACACCCTGGTGAACCGCATCGAGCTGAAGGGCATCGACTTCAAGGAGG
ACGGCAACATCCTGGGGCACAAGCTGGAGTACAACTACAACAGCCACAACGTCTATATCATGGCCGACAA
GCAGAAGAACGGCATCAAGGTGAACTTCAAGATCCGCCACAACATCGAGGACGGCAGCGTGCAGCTCGCC
GACCACTACCAGCAGAACACCCCCATCGGCGACGGCCCCGTGCTGCTGCCCGACAACCACTACCTGAGCA
CCCAGTCCGCCCTGAGCAAAGACCCCAACGAGAAGCGCGATCACATGGTCCTGCTGGAGTTCGTGACCGC
CGCCGGGATCACTCTCGGCATGGACGAGCTGTACAAGTAAGGATCCGGGATGCAGAAATTGATGATCTAT
TAAACAATAAAGATGTCCACTAAAATGGAAGTTTTTCCTGTCATACTTTGTTAAGAAGGGTGAGAACAGA
GTACCTACATTTTGAATGGAAGGATTGGAGCTACGGGGGTGGGGGTGGGGTGGGATTAGATAAATGCCTG
CTCTTTACTGAAGGCTCTTTACTATTGCTTTATGATAATGTTTCATAGTTGGATATCATAATTTAAACAA
GCAAAACCAAATTAAGGGCCAGCTCATTCCTCCCACTCATGATCTATAGATCTATAGATCTCTCGTGGGA
TCATTGTTTTTCTCTTGATTCCCACTTTGTGGTTCTAAGTACTGTGGTTTCCAAATGTGTCAGTTTCATA
GCCTGAAGAACGAGATCAGCAGCCTCTGTTCCACATACACTTCATTCTCAGTATTGTTTTGCCAAGTTCT
AATTCCATCAGAAGCTGGTCGACCTGCAGGGGCGCCTGATGCGGTATTTTCTCCTTACGCATCTGTGCGG
TATTTCACACCGCATA
[95 nt withheld, positions 8417-8511]
T
[46 nt withheld, positions 8513-8558]
C
[141 nt withheld, positions 8560-8700]
CCTTTGACGTTGGAGTCCACGTTCTTT
[37 nt withheld, positions 8728-8764]
ACTCTATCTCGGGCTATTCTTTTGATTTATAAGGGATTTTGCCGATTTCGGTCTATTGGTTAAAAAATGA
GCTGATTTAACAAAAATTTAACGCGAATTTTAACAAAATATTAACGTTTACAATTTTATGGTGCACTCTC
AGTACAATCTGCTCTGATGCCGCATAGTTAAGCCAGCCCCGACACCCGCCAACACCCGCTGACGCGCCCT
GACGGGCTTGTCTGCTCCCGGCATCCGCTTACAGACAAGCTGTGACCGTCTCCGGGAGCTGCATGTGTCA
GAGGTTTTCACCGTCATCACCGAAACGCGCGAGACGAAAGGGCCTCGTGATACGCCTATTTTTATAGGTT
AATGTCATGATAATAATGGTTTCTTAGACGTCAGGTGGCACTTTTCGGGGAAATGTGCGCGGAACCCCTA
TTTGTTTATTTTTCTAAATACATTCAAATATGTATCCGCTCATGAGACAATAACCCTGATAAATGCTTCA
ATAATATTGAAAAAGGAAGAGTATGAGTATTCAACATTTCCGTGTCGCCCTTATTCCCTTTTTTGCGGCA
TTTTGCCTTCCTGTTTTTGCTCACCCAGAAACGCTGGTGAAAGTAAAAGATGCTGAAGATCAGTTGGGTG
CACGAGTGGGTTACATCGAACTGGATCTCAACAGCGGTAAGATCCTTGAGAGTTTTCGCCCCGAAGAACG
TTTTCCAATGATGAGCACTTTTAAAGTTCTGCTATGTGGCGCGGTATTATCCCGTATTGACGCCGGGCAA
GAGCAACTCGGTCGCCGCATACACTATTCTCAGAATGACTTGGTTGAGTACTCACCAGTCACAGAAAAGC
ATCTTACGGATGGCATGACAGTAAGAGAATTATGCAGTGCTGCCATAACCATGAGTGATAACACTGCGGC
CAACTTACTTCTGACAACGATCGGAGGACCGAAGGAGCTAACCGCTTTTTTGCACAACATGGGGGATCAT
GTAACTCGCCTTGATCGTTGGGAACCGGAGCTGAATGAAGCCATACCAAACGACGAGCGTGACACCACGA
TGCCTGTAGCAATGGCAACAACGTTGCGCAAACTATTAACTGGCGAACTACTTACTCTAGCTTCCCGGCA
ACAATTAATAGACTGGATGGAGGCGGATAAAGTTGCAGGACCACTTCTGCGCTCGGCCCTTCCGGCTGGC
TGGTTTATTGCTGATAAATCTGGAGCCGGTGAGCGTGGAAGCCGCGGTATCATTGCAGCACTGGGGCCAG
ATGGTAAGCCCTCCCGTATCGTAGTTATCTACACGACGGGGAGTCAGGCAACTATGGATGAACGAAATAG
ACAGATCGCTGAGATAGGTGCCTCACTGATTAAGCATTGGTAACTGTCAGACCAAGTTTACTCATATATA
CTTTAGATTGATTTAAAACTTCATTTTTAATTTAAAAGGATCTAGGTGAAGATCCTTTTTGATAATCTCA
TGACCAAAATCCCTTAACGTGAGTTTTCGTTCCACTGAGCGTCAGACCCCGTAGAAAAGATCAAAGGATC
TTCTTGAGATCCTTTTTTTCTGCGCGTAATCTGCTGCTTGCAAACAAAAAAACCACCGCTACCAGCGGTG
GTTTGTTTGCCGGATCAAGAGCTACCAACTCTTTTTCCGAAGGTAACTGGCTTCAGCAGAGCGCAGATAC
CAAATACTGTTCTTCTAGTGTAGCCGTAGTTAGGCCACCACTTCAAGAACTCTGTAGCACCGCCTACATA
CCTCGCTCTGCTAATCCTGTTACCAGTGGCTGCTGCCAGTGGCGATAAGTCGTGTCTTACCGGGTTGGAC
TCAAGACGATAGTTACCGGATAAGGCGCAGCGGTCGGGCTGAACGGGGGGTTCGTGCACACAGCCCAGCT
TGGAGCGAACGACCTACACCGAACTGAGATACCTACAGCGTGAGCTATGAGAAAGCGCCACGCTTCCCGA
AGGGAGAAAGGCGGACAGGTATCCGGTAAGCGGCAGGGTCGGAACAGGAGAGCGCACGAGGGAGCTTCCA
GGGGGAAACGCCTGGTATCTTTATAGTCCTGTCGGGTTTCGCCACCTCTGACTTGAGCGTCGATTTTTGT
GATGCTCGTCAGGGGGGCGGAGCCTATGGAAAAACGCCAGCAACGCGGCCTTTTTACGGTTCCTGGCCTT
TTGCTGGCCTTTTGCTCACATGT
Features (pLannotate 1.2.2; 24 found; start..end, strand, type, name):
      1..241     +  promoter       U6 promoter: RNA polymerase III promoter for human U6 snRNA
    270..345     +  misc_RNA       gRNA scaffold: guide RNA scaffold for the Streptococcus pyogenes CRISPR/Cas9 system
    352..395     +  misc_RNA       gRNA scaffold (fragment): guide RNA scaffold for the Streptococcus pyogenes CRISPR/Cas9 system
    442..727     +  enhancer       CMV enhancer: human cytomegalovirus immediate early enhancer; contains an 18-bp deletion relative to the standard CMV enhancer
    729..838     +  promoter       chicken β-actin promoter (fragment): contains a 21-bp deletion relative to the standard chicken β-actin promoter
    830..951     +  promoter       chicken β-actin promoter (fragment): contains a 21-bp deletion relative to the standard chicken β-actin promoter
    952..1179    +  intron         hybrid intron: hybrid between chicken β-actin (CBA) and minute virus of mice (MMV) introns (Gray et al., 2011)
   1194..1212    +  promoter       T7 promoter: promoter for bacteriophage T7 RNA polymerase
   1226..1822    +  CDS            APOBEC3A: human cytidine deaminase (C to U editing enzyme) that efficiently edits methylated cytosines (Wang et al., 2018); human APOBEC3A; also known as hA3A; A3A
   1823..1870    +  CDS            ABE(7.10) (fragment): adenine base editor comprising wild-type E. coli TadA fused to the evolved TadA*(7.10) mutant (Gaudelli et al., 2017)
   1871..5971    +  CDS            Cas9 VQR: Streptococcus pyogenes Cas9 endonuclease with the D1135V/R1335Q/T1337R mutations has an altered recognition specificity for the protospacer adjacent motif (PAM) (Kleinstiver et al., 2015)
   5984..6232    +  CDS            UGI: UNGI_BPPB2 - Experimental evidence at protein level: Swiss-Prot protein existence level 1. This protein binds specifically and reversibly to the host uracil-DNA glycosylase, preventing removal of uracil residues from PBS2 DNA by the host uracil-excision repair system. From Bacillus phage PBS2 (Bacteriophage PBS2).
   6349..6460    +  polyA_signal   bGH poly(A) signal: bovine growth hormone polyadenylation signal
   6625..6928    +  enhancer       CMV enhancer: human cytomegalovirus immediate early enhancer
   6929..7132    +  promoter       CMV promoter: human cytomegalovirus (CMV) immediate early promoter
   7161..7880    +  CDS            EGFP: the original enhanced GFP (Yang et al., 1996) mammalian codon-optimized
   7891..8343    +  polyA_signal   PGK poly(A) signal: mouse phosphoglycerate kinase 1 polyadenylation signal
   8365..8416    -  misc_feature   bom (fragment): basis of mobility region from pBR322
   8435..8890    +  rep_origin     f1 ori (sequence partly withheld): f1 bacteriophage origin of replication; arrow indicates direction of (+) strand synthesis
   8891..8940    -  misc_feature   bom (fragment): basis of mobility region from pBR322
   9042..9077    -  CDS            rop (fragment): Rop protein, which maintains plasmids at low copy number; rop
   9172..9276    +  promoter       AmpR promoter: bla
   9277..10137   +  CDS            AmpR: β-lactamase; bla; confers resistance to ampicillin, carbenicillin, and related antibiotics
  10308..10896   +  rep_origin     ori: high-copy-number ColE1/pMB1/pBR322/pUC origin of replication
