[The description below was written by a language model from this plasmid's Addgene catalogue record and pLannotate feature annotations shown in this document.]
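Description:
BE3-hA3A-R128A is a mammalian expression CRISPR base-editor plasmid of about 11 kb, built by Gibson cloning on the X330-U6-Chimeric_BB-CBh-hSpCas9 backbone. It is propagated in E. coli as a high-copy plasmid through a ColE1/pUC-type origin with ampicillin selection (AmpR under its own bla promoter). An f1 phage origin is also present.

The plasmid carries three expression units. A human U6 Pol III promoter drives a single guide RNA consisting of a cloned 20-nt targeting spacer joined to the S. pyogenes gRNA scaffold. The record does not name the genomic target of this spacer. Next, the CBh hybrid promoter (CMV enhancer, chicken β-actin promoter and hybrid intron) expresses the cytosine base editor, terminated by a bGH polyadenylation signal. The editor is a fusion of human APOBEC3A cytidine deaminase carrying the R128A substitution, a short linker, an S. pyogenes Cas9 domain and the phage PBS2 uracil glycosylase inhibitor (UGI). UGI blocks excision of the uracil produced by deamination, which favours C-to-T conversion. The automated annotation labels the linker as an ABE fragment and the Cas9 as the VQR variant. These are likely best-match calls rather than recorded design features, since the catalogue describes a BE3 architecture, which conventionally uses a Cas9 nickase. A short T7 promoter sits just upstream of the editor coding sequence. Finally, a separate CMV enhancer/promoter–EGFP–PGK poly(A) cassette provides a fluorescent marker for transfected cells.

According to the associated publication, the construct belongs to a study of off-target RNA mutations caused by DNA base editors and their elimination through deaminase mutagenesis, with R128A being one such engineered variant.
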