Addgene plasmid #132944: BE3-hA3A-R128A
Purpose: Gene editing. See Gene/Insert section of the plasmid page for targeting sequence cloned into this plasmid.
Depositing lab: Hui Yang. Depositing organization: Center for Excellence in Brain Science and Intelligence Technology, Chinese Academy of Sciences. Publication: Off-target RNA mutation induced by DNA base editing and its elimination by mutagenesis. Zhou C, Sun Y, Yan R, Liu Y, Zuo E, Gu C, Han L, Wei Y, Hu X, Zeng R, Li Y, Zhou H, Guo F, Yang H. Nature. 2019 Jul;571(7764):275-278. doi: 10.1038/s41586-019-1314-0. Epub 2019 Jun 10. PubMed 31181567.
Backbone
  Vector backbone: X330-U6-Chimeric_BB-CBh-hSpCas9
  Backbone manufacturer: Feng Zhang Lab (Addgene#: 42230)
  Vector type: Mammalian Expression, CRISPR ; Base editor
Growth in bacteria
  Bacterial resistance: Ampicillin, 100 μg/mL
  Growth temperature: 37°C
  Growth strain: DH5alpha
  Copy number: High Copy
Gene/Insert
  Gene/Insert name: BE3-hA3A(R128A)
  gRNA/shRNA sequence: GGCCCAGACTGAGCACGTGA
  Species: Synthetic
  Insert size (bp): 7937
  Mutation: BE3-hA3A(R128A)
  Cloning method: Gibson Cloning
  Sequencing primers: 5′ unknown
Terms and licenses: Academic/Nonprofit Terms; Industry Terms: Not Available to Industry
How to cite: BE3-hA3A-R128A was a gift from Hui Yang (Addgene plasmid # 132944 ; http://n2t.net/addgene:132944 ; RRID:Addgene_132944)
